>Addgene plasmid #78936 | PP296 | depositor full sequence | sequence record 147680 | PP296 sequence 6161 bps
GATTAGCAGAGCGAGGTATGTAGGCGGTGCTACAGAGTTCTTGAAGTGGTGGCCTAACTACGGCTACACT
AGAAGGACAGTATTTGGTATCTGCGCTCTGCTGAAGCCAGTTACCTTCGGAAAAAGAGTTGGTAGCTCTT
GATCCGGCAAACAAACCACCGCTGGTAGCGGTGGTTTTTTTGTTTGCAAGCAGCAGATTACGCGCAGAAA
AAAAGGATCTCAAGAAGATCCTTTGATCTTTTCTACGGGGTCTGACGCTCAGTGGAACGAAAACTCACGT
TAAGGGATTTTGGTCATGAGATCAGATCTGAGCTCGTTTGGCCGTGGCCGTGCTCGTCCTCGTCGGCCGG
CTTGTCGACGACGGCGGTCTCCGTCGTCAGGATCATCCGGGCCACAAGCTTGCTGACAGAAGCCTCAAGA
AAAAAAAAATTCTTCTTCGACTATGCTGGAGGCAGAGATGATCGAGCCGGTAGTTAACTATATATAGCTA
AATTGGTTCCATCACCTCGAGTCAGCATCTGGTTACGTAACTCTGGCAACCAGTAACACGCTTAAGGTTT
GGAACAACACTAAACTACCTTGCGGTACTACCATTGACACTACACATCCTTAATTCCAATCCTGTCTGGC
CTCCTTCACCTTTTAACCATCTTGCCCATTCCAACTCGTGTCAGATTGCGTATCAAGTGAAAAAAAAAAA
TTTTAAAATCTTTAACCCAATCAGGTAATAACTGTCGCCTCTTTTATCTGCCGCACTGCATGAGGTGTCC
CCTTAGTGGGAAAGAGTACTGAGCCAACCCTGGAGGACAGCAAGGGAAAAATACCTACAACTTGCTTCAT
AATGGTCGTAAAAACAATCCTTGTCGGATATAAGTGTTGTAGACTGTCCCTTATCCTCTGCGATGTTCTT
CCTCTCAAAGTTTGCGATTTCTCTCTATCAGAATTGCCATCAAGAGACTCAGGACTAATTTCGCAGTCCC
ACACGCACTCGTACATGATTGGCTGAAATTTCCCTAAAGAATTTCTTTTTCACGAAAATTTTTTTTTACA
CAAGATTTTCAGCAGATATAAAATGGAGAGCAGGACCTCCGCTGTGACTCTTCTTTTTTTTCTTTTATTC
TCACTACATACATTTTAGTTATTCGCCAACGGCAACTAGTAAAAATGCGCGGAGCTCCTAAGAAAAAGCG
CAAAGTCCGGCCGGCATCTAGACCCGGGGAGCGCCCCTTCCAGTGTCGCATTTGCATGCGGAACTTTTCG
CGCCAGGACAGGCTTGACAGGCATACCCGTACTCATACCGGTGAAAAACCGTTTCAGTGTCGGATCTGTA
TGCGAAATTTCTCCCAGAAGGAGCACTTGGCGGGGCATCTACGTACGCACACCGGCGAGAAGCCATTCCA
ATGCCGAATATGCATGCGCAACTTCAGTCGCCGCGACAACCTGAACCGGCACCTAAAAACCCACCTGAGG
AACATATGCGGCGGAGGCACACCTGCAGCTGCGTCGACTCTAGAGGATCCATCTGCTGGAGACATGAGAG
CTGCCAACCTTTGGCCAAGCCCGCTCATGATCAAACGCTCTAAGAAGAACAGCCTGGCCTTGTCCCTGAC
GGCCGACCAGATGGTCAGTGCCTTGTTGGATGCTGAGCCCCCCATACTCTATTCCGAGTATGATCCTACC
AGACCCTTCAGTGAAGCTTCGATGATGGGCTTACTGACCAACCTGGCAGACAGGGAGCTGGTTCACATGA
TCAACTGGGCGAAGAGGGTGCCAGGCTTTGTGGATTTGACCCTCCATGATCAGGTCCACCTTCTAGAATG
TGCCTGGCTAGAGATCCTGATGATTGGTCTCGTCTGGCGCTCCATGGAGCACCCAGTGAAGCTACTGTTT
GCTCCTAACTTGCTCTTGGACAGGAACCAGGGAAAATGTGTAGAGGGCATGGTGGAGATCTTCGACATGC
TGCTGGCTACATCATCTCGGTTCCGCATGATGAATCTGCAGGGAGAGGAGTTTGTGTGCCTCAAATCTAT
TATTTTGCTTAATTCTGGAGTGTACACATTTCTGTCCAGCACCCTGAAGTCTCTGGAAGAGAAGGACCAT
ATCCACCGAGTCCTGGACAAGATCACAGACACTTTGATCCACCTGATGGCCAAGGCAGGCCTGACCCTGC
AGCAGCAGCACCAGCGGCTGGCCCAGCTCCTCCTCATCCTCTCCCACATCAGGCACATGAGTAACAAAGG
CATGGAGCATCTGTACAGCATGAAGTGCAAGAACGTGGTGCCCCTCTATGACCTGCTGCTGGAGATGCTG
GACGCCCACCGCCTACATGCGCCCACTAGCCGTGGAGGGGCATCCGTGGAGGAGACGGACCAAAGCCACT
TGGCCACTGCGGGCTCTACTTCATCGCCTAGGGCCGACGCGCTGGACGATTTCGATCTCGACATGCTGGG
TTCTGATGCCCTCGATGACTTTGACCTGGATATGTTGGGAAGCGACGCATTGGATGACTTTGATCTGGAC
ATGCTCGGCTCCGATGCTCTGGACGATTTCGATCTCGATATGTTAATTAACTACCCGTACGACGTTCCGG
ACTACGCTTCTTGAGGTACCATCGGTAGACCGGTCTTGCTAGATTCTAATCAAGAGGATGTCAGAATGCC
ATTTGCCTGAGAGATGCAGGCTTCATTTTTGATACTTTTTTATTTGTAACCTATATAGTATAGGATTTTT
TTTGTCATTTTGTTTCTTCTCGTACGAGCTTGCTCCTGATCAGCCTATCTCGCAGCTGATGAATATCTTG
TGGTAGGGGTTTGGGAAAATCATTCGAGTTTGATGTTTTTCTTGGTATTTCCCACTCCTCTTCAGAGTAC
AGAAGATTAAGTGAGAGCTAGCATATCATATAGAAGTCATCGCGGCAGATCAATTCATCAATCGGAGTGA
GGATCATCAGTCAGAATAGGGGTATTGTGAATTTACTACTATTAATAGAAGTGAGGATTTACAATTGGTT
ACTGTTCAAAGTTCAATCGGAGTTCGTATTCAATTGTTGCTGGAAGCTGCTCACCAGTCAGAGTAAGGGT
GCACCGGATGGGCCGTTCCCCCATCTATCGGTGTCAGAATCTGTGTGAATGGGGCCGAATTTATCAACAG
ATCCGAGGACATAGAAGTTATCGAGTCCACTCACCAGTCTGAATAAGGGTACACTCCTCCAATCGATGTG
ACTTCAATTGGGGTGAGAATCGGAACCAGGAGAGTGTCATACCCTATGGCGCGCCACCCTATGGCATGCA
TGTGCTCTGTATGTATATAAAACTCTTGTTTTCTTCTTTTCTCTAAATATTCTTTCCTTATACATTAGGT
CCTTTGTAGCATAAATTACTATACTTCTATAGACACGCAAACACAAATACACACACTAAATTACCGGATC
AATTCGAAGCTTAAATCGAAACGCGAATTCATGGTGAGCAAGGGCGAGGAGCTGTTCACCGGGGTGGTGC
CCATCCTGGTCGAGCTGGACGGCGACGTAAACGGCCACAAGTTCAGCGTGTCCGGCGAGGGCGAGGGCGA
TGCCACCTACGGCAAGCTGACCCTGAAGTTCATCTGCACCACCGGCAAGCTGCCCGTGCCCTGGCCCACC
CTCGTGACCACCCTGACCTACGGCGTGCAGTGCTTCAGCCGCTACCCCGACCACATGAAGCAGCACGACT
TCTTCAAGTCCGCCATGCCCGAAGGCTACGTCCAGGAGCGCACCATCTTCTTCAAGGACGACGGCAACTA
CAAGACCCGCGCCGAGGTGAAGTTCGAGGGCGACACCCTGGTGAACCGCATCGAGCTGAAGGGCATCGAC
TTCAAGGAGGACGGCAACATCCTGGGGCACAAGCTGGAGTACAACTACAACAGCCACAACGTCTATATCA
TGGCCGACAAGCAGAAGAACGGCATCAAGGTGAACTTCAAGATCCGCCACAACATCGAGGACGGCAGCGT
GCAGCTCGCCGACCACTACCAGCAGAACACCCCCATCGGCGACGGCCCCGTGCTGCTGCCCGACAACCAC
TACCTGAGCACCCAGAGCGCCCTGAGCAAAGACCCCAACGAGAAGCGCGATCACATGGTCCTGCTGGAGT
TCGTGACCGCCGCCGGGATCACTCTCGGCATGGACGAGCTGTACAAGGCCGCGGCGGCCGCCAGCTTTCT
AGAACAAAAACTCATCTCAGAAGAGGATCTGAATAGCGCCGTCGACCATCATCATCATCATCATTGACCG
GTCTTGCTAGATTCTAATCAAGAGGATGTCAGAATGCCATTTGCCTGAGAGATGCAGGCTTCATTTTTGA
TACTTTTTTATTTGTAACCTATATAGTATAGGATTTTTTTTGTCATTTTGTTTCTTCTCGTACGAGCTTG
CTCCTGATCAGCCTATCTCGCAGCTGATGAATATCTTGTGGTAGGGGTTTGGGAAAATCATTCGAGTTTG
ATGTTTTTCTTGGTATTTCCCACTCCTCTTCAGAGTACAGAAGATTAAGTGAGACCTTCGTTTGTGCGGA
TCCCCCACACACCATAGCTTCAAAATGTTTCTACTCCTTTTTTACTCTTCCAGATTTTCTCGGACTCCGC
GCATCGCCGTACCACTTCAAAACACCCAAGCACAGCATACTAAATTTTCCCTCTTTCTTCCTCTAGGGTG
TCGTTAATTACCCGTACTAAAGGTTTGGAAAAGAAAAAAGAGACCGCCTCGTTTCTTTTTCTTCGTCGAA
AAAGGCAATAAAAATTTTTATCACGTTTCTTTTTCTTGAAATTTTTTTTTTTAGTTTTTTTCTCTTTCAG
TGACCTCCATTGATATTTAAGTTAATAAACGGTCTTCAATTTCTCAAGTTTCAGTTTCATTTTTCTTGTT
CTATTACAACTTTTTTTACTTCTTGTTCATTAGAAAGAAAGCATAGCAATCTAATCTAAGGGGCGGTGTT
GACAATTAATCATCGGCATAGTATATCGGCATAGTATAATACGACAAGGTGAGGAACTAAACCATGGCCA
AGTTGACCAGTGCCGTTCCGGTGCTCACCGCGCGCGACGTCGCCGGAGCGGTCGAGTTCTGGACCGACCG
GCTCGGGTTCTCCCGGGACTTCGTGGAGGACGACTTCGCCGGTGTGGTCCGGGACGACGTGACCCTGTTC
ATCAGCGCGGTCCAGGACCAGGTGGTGCCGGACAACACCCTGGCCTGGGTGTGGGTGCGCGGCCTGGACG
AGCTGTACGCCGAGTGGTCGGAGGTCGTGTCCACGAACTTCCGGGACGCCTCCGGGCCGGCCATGACCGA
GATCGGCGAGCAGCCGTGGGGGCGGGAGTTCGCCCTGCGCGACCCGGCCGGCAACTGCGTGCACTTCGTG
GCCGAGGAGCAGGACTGACACGTCCGACGGCGGCCCACGGGTCCCAGGCCTCGGAGATCCGTCCCCCTTT
TCCTTTGTCGATATCATGTAATTAGTTATGTCACGCTTACATTCACGCCCTCCCCCCACATCCGCTCTAA
CCGAAAAGGAAGGAGTTAGACAACCTGAAGTCTAGGTCCCTATTTATTTTTTTATAGTTATGTTAGTATT
AAGAACGTTATTTATATTTCAAATTTTTCTTTTTTTTCTGTACAGACGCGTGTACGCATGTAACATTATA
CTGAAAACCTTGCTTGAGAAGGTTTTGGGACGCTCGAAGGCTTTAATTTGCAAGCTGGAGACCAACATGT
GAGCAAAAGGCCAGCAAAAGGCCAGGAACCGTAAAAAGGCCGCGTTGCTGGCGTTTTTCCATAGGCTCCG
CCCCCCTGACGAGCATCACAAAAATCGACGCTCAAGTCAGAGGTGGCGAAACCCGACAGGACTATAAAGA
TACCAGGCGTTTCCCCCTGGAAGCTCCCTCGTGCGCTCTCCTGTTCCGACCCTGCCGCTTACCGGATACC
TGTCCGCCTTTCTCCCTTCGGGAAGCGTGGCGCTTTCTCAATGCTCACGCTGTAGGTATCTCAGTTCGGT
GTAGGTCGTTCGCTCCAAGCTGGGCTGTGTGCACGAACCCCCCGTTCAGCCCGACCGCTGCGCCTTATCC
GGTAACTATCGTCTTGAGTCCAACCCGGTAAGACACGACTTATCGCCACTGGCAGCAGCCACTGGTAACA
G
Features (pLannotate 1.2.2; 14 found; start..end, strand, type, name):
    318..404     -  CDS            groL1 (fragment): CH601_MYCA1 - Also known as groEL1 From Mycobacterium avium (strain 104).
   1503..1520    -  misc_feature   MCS (fragment): pUC18/19 multiple cloning site
   1525..2407    +  CDS            ERT2 (fragment): mutated ligand-binding domain of the human estrogen receptor (Feil et al., 1997)
   2416..2565    +  CDS            VP64: tetrameric repeat of the minimal activation domain of herpes simplex virus VP16 (Beerli et al., 1998)
   2640..2886    +  terminator     AOX1 terminator: Pichia pastoris AOX1; transcription terminator for AOX1
   2893..2911    +  promoter       CUP1 promoter (fragment): S. cerevisiae CUP1; inducible metallothionein promoter, regulated by Cu2+
   3461..4177    +  CDS            EGFP: EGFP is a basic (constitutively fluorescent) green fluorescent protein published in 1996, derived from Aequorea victoria. It is reported to be a rapidly-maturing weak dimer with moderate acid sensitivity.
   4247..4264    +  CDS            capTEV™ (fragment): composite tag for in vivo biotinylation, TEV protease cleavage, and 6xHis tagging
   4288..4534    +  terminator     AOX1 terminator: Pichia pastoris AOX1; transcription terminator for AOX1
   4549..4960    +  promoter       TEF1 promoter: S. cerevisiae TEF1; promoter for EF-1α
   4968..5015    +  promoter       EM7 promoter: synthetic bacterial promoter&nbsp
   5034..5408    +  CDS            BleoR: antibiotic-binding protein; Sh ble from Streptoalloteichus hindustanus; confers resistance to bleomycin, phleomycin, and Zeocin™
   5474..5721    +  terminator     CYC1 terminator: S. cerevisiae CYC1; transcription terminator for CYC1
   5796..223     -  rep_origin     ori (across the origin): high-copy-number ColE1/pMB1/pBR322/pUC origin of replication
