[The description below was written by a language model from this plasmid's Addgene catalogue record and pLannotate feature annotations shown in this document.]
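Description:
PP296 is a yeast expression plasmid built on the pPICZ A backbone, a vector designed for Pichia pastoris. It is propagated in E. coli through a high-copy ColE1/pUC-type origin. Selection relies on a single Sh ble (BleoR) cassette conferring Zeocin resistance. This cassette sits behind tandem TEF1 and EM7 promoters and ends in the CYC1 terminator, so the same marker is expressed in both yeast and bacteria. No yeast replication origin is annotated, which fits the integrative use typical of pPICZ vectors, although the record does not state how the plasmid is introduced or maintained in the host.

The catalogue entry lists only GFP as the insert, but the feature table points to two expression units, each closed by an AOX1 terminator. The upstream unit encodes a fusion containing most of the ERT2 mutated estrogen receptor ligand-binding domain, followed by the VP64 tetrameric VP16 activation domain. This arrangement is characteristic of a synthetic, ligand-responsive transcriptional activator. The roughly 1.1 kb preceding ERT2 is largely unannotated, so any DNA-binding domain and the promoter driving this unit are not identified. The short groL1 hit in that region is probably a spurious match.

The downstream unit carries EGFP followed by a short match to a His-tag-containing element. The sequence immediately upstream of EGFP is also unannotated apart from a tiny CUP1 promoter fragment, so the reporter's promoter is not stated either. It may be a synthetic promoter responsive to the activator, but the record does not confirm this.

The plasmid was deposited with work on programmable, point-of-care production of biologics. There it is described simply as expressing GFP in one of the reported strains, probably as a fluorescent readout of the expression system.
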