Addgene plasmid #78936: PP296
Purpose: Expresses GFP. Figure 3. Strain 2.
Depositing lab: Timothy Lu. Depositing organization: Massachusetts Institute of Technology. Publication: Synthetic biology and microbioreactor platforms for programmable production of biologics at the point-of-care. Perez-Pinera P, Han N, Cleto S, Cao J, Purcell O, Shah KA, Lee K, Ram R, Lu TK. Nat Commun. 2016 Jul 29;7:12211. doi: 10.1038/ncomms12211. PubMed 27470089.
Backbone
  Vector backbone: pPICZ A
  Vector type: Yeast Expression
Growth in bacteria
  Bacterial resistance: Bleocin (Zeocin), 50 μg/mL
  Growth temperature: 37°C
  Growth strain: DH5alpha
  Copy number: Unknown
Gene/Insert
  Gene/Insert name: GFP
Terms and licenses: Academic/Nonprofit Terms; Industry Terms: Not Available to Industry
How to cite: PP296 was a gift from Timothy Lu (Addgene plasmid # 78936 ; http://n2t.net/addgene:78936 ; RRID:Addgene_78936)
