>Addgene plasmid #78936 | PP296 | addgene partial sequence | sequence record 153548 | EGFP-N 5'-CGTCGCCGTCCAGCTCGACCAG-3'
CCATGAATTCGCGTTTCGATTTAAGCTTCGAATTGATCCGGTAATTTAGTGTGTGTATTTGTGTTTGCGT
GTCTATAGAAGTATAGTAATTTATGCTACAAAGGACCTAATGTATAAGGAAAGAATATTTAGAGAAAAGA
AGAAAACAAGAGTTTTATATACATACAGAGCACATGCATGCCATAGGGTGGCGCGCCATAGGGTATGACA
CTCTCCTGGTTCCGATTCTCACCCCAATTGAAGTCACATCGATTGGAGGAGTGTACCCTTATTCAGACTG
GTGAGTGGACTCGATAACTTCTATGTCCTCGGATCTGTTGATAAATTCGGCCCCATTCACACAGATTCTG
ACACCGATAGATGGGGGAACGGCCCATCCGGTGCACCCTTACTCTGACTGGTGAGCAGCTTCCAGCAACA
ATTGAATACGAACTCCGATTGAACTTTGAACAGTAACCAATTGTAAATCCTCACTTCTATTAATAGTAGT
AAATTCACAATACCCCTATTCTGACTGATGATCCTCACTCCGATTGATGAATTGATCTGCCGCGATGACT
TCTATATGATATGCTAGCTCTCACTTAATCTTCTGTACTCTGAAGAGGAGTGGGAAATACCAAGAAAAAC
ATCAAACTCGAATGATTTTCCCAAACCCCTACCACAAGATATTCATCAGCTGCGAGATAGGCTGATCAGG
AGCAAGCTCGTACGAGAAGAAACAAAATGACAAAAAAAATCCTATACTATATAGGTTACAAATAAAAAAG
TATCAAAAATGAAGCCTGCATCTCTCAGGCAAATGGCATTCTGACATCCTCTTGATTAGAATCTAGCAAG
ACCGGTCTACCGATGGTACCTCAAGAAGCGTAGTCCGGAACGTCGTACGGGTAGTTAATTAACATATCGA
GATCGA
